Addgene plasmid #109132: pCAG-eiC++-mRuby2-ST
Purpose: Artificial anion channelrhodopsin iC++ fused to ER export signal and fluorophore mRuby2 and targeted to the neuronal soma and proximal dendrites
Depositing lab: Hillel Adesnik. Depositing organization: University of California, Berkeley. Publication: Precise multimodal optical control of neural ensemble activity. Mardinly AR, Oldenburg IA, Pegard NC, Sridharan S, Lyall EH, Chesnov K, Brohawn SG, Waller L, Adesnik H. Nat Neurosci. 2018 Apr 30. pii: 10.1038/s41593-018-0139-8. doi: 10.1038/s41593-018-0139-8. PubMed 29713079.
Backbone
  Vector backbone: pCAGGS
  Backbone size w/o insert (bp): 5833
  Total vector size (bp): 7783
  Vector type: Mammalian Expression
Growth in bacteria
  Bacterial resistance: Ampicillin, 100 μg/mL
  Growth temperature: 37°C
  Growth strain: DH5alpha
  Copy number: High Copy
Gene/Insert
  Gene/Insert name: eiC++-mRuby2-ST
  Insert size (bp): 1950
  Promoter: CAG
  Cloning method: Ligation Independent Cloning
  Sequencing primers: 5′ Custom; 3′ WPRE_R
Terms and licenses: Academic/Nonprofit Terms; Industry Terms: Not Available to Industry
How to cite: pCAG-eiC++-mRuby2-ST was a gift from Hillel Adesnik (Addgene plasmid # 109132 ; http://n2t.net/addgene:109132 ; RRID:Addgene_109132)
