[The description below was written by a language model from this plasmid's Addgene catalogue record and pLannotate feature annotations shown in this document.]
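Description:
pCAG-eiC++-mRuby2-ST is a mammalian expression plasmid built on the pCAGGS backbone for optogenetic silencing of neurons. It is maintained in E. coli as a high-copy plasmid through a ColE1/pUC-type origin and selected with ampicillin via the AmpR (β-lactamase) gene. The backbone also carries an SV40 origin, which can support episomal replication in cells expressing large T antigen, plus residual lac promoter/operator and T3 promoter sequences that play no role in the mammalian payload. The catalogue lists a total size of about 7.8 kb, closely matching the sequenced record.

Expression is driven by the CAG promoter, annotated here as its three parts: the CMV immediate-early enhancer, the chicken β-actin promoter and a chimeric β-actin/β-globin intron, which together give strong, broadly active transcription. The roughly 1.95 kb insert encodes iC++, an engineered light-gated anion (chloride-conducting) channelrhodopsin. The automated annotation recognises only a short channelrhodopsin-2-like stretch at its start, leaving most of the opsin unlabelled. Downstream lies a short fragment of the Kir2.1 (KCNJ2) potassium channel, which probably corresponds to the ER export or trafficking signal denoted by the "e" in the name and improves surface delivery. This is followed by the red fluorescent protein mRuby2 for visualisation and a fragment of Kv2.1 (Kcnb1), the "ST" soma-targeting motif that restricts the fusion to the cell body and proximal dendrites. A second small chimeric intron, a WPRE and a bGH polyadenylation signal follow the coding region to enhance transcript processing and stability, and the backbone's rabbit β-globin poly(A) lies further downstream.

Confining the opsin to the soma reduces unintended activation of neurites passing through the illuminated volume. This makes the construct suited to spatially precise, cell-resolved optical suppression of neuronal activity, for example with patterned or holographic illumination.
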