Features (pLannotate 1.2.2; 26 found; start..end, strand, type, name):
      5..384     +  enhancer       CMV enhancer: human cytomegalovirus immediate early enhancer
    386..661     +  promoter       chicken β-actin promoter: No description available
    662..1678    +  intron         chimeric intron: chimera between introns from chicken β-actin and rabbit β-globin
   1676..1741    +  CDS            HBB (fragment): HBB_LEPEU - Experimental evidence at protein level: Swiss-Prot protein existence level 1. Involved in oxygen transport from the lung to the various peripheral tissues. From Lepus europaeus (European hare).
   1747..1780    +  CDS            ChR2(H134R) (fragment): H134R mutant of an N-terminal fragment of channelrhodopsin-2 from the alga Chlamydomonas reinhardtii (Nagel et al., 2005) blue light-activated cation channel
   2683..2742    +  CDS            KCNJ2 (fragment): KCNJ2_HUMAN - Also known as IRK1. Experimental evidence at protein level: Swiss-Prot protein existence level 1. Probably participates in establishing action potential waveform and excitability of neuronal and muscle tissues. Inward rectifier potassium channels are characterized by a greater tendency to allow potassium to flow into the cell rather than out of it. Their voltage dependence is regulated by the concentration of extracellular potassium; as external potassium is raised, the voltage range of the channel opening shifts to more positive voltages. The inward rectification is mainly due t
   2758..3468    +  CDS            mRuby2: mRuby2 is a basic (constitutively fluorescent) red fluorescent protein published in 2012, derived from Entacmaea quadricolor. It has moderate acid sensitivity.
   3451..3672    +  CDS            Kcnb1 (fragment): KCNB1_RAT - Experimental evidence at protein level: Swiss-Prot protein existence level 1. Voltage-gated potassium channel that mediates transmembrane potassium transport in excitable membranes, primarily in the brain, but also in the pancreas and cardiovascular system. Contributes to the regulation of the action potential (AP) repolarization, duration and frequency of repetitive AP firing in neurons, muscle cells and endocrine cells and plays a role in homeostatic attenuation of electrical excitability throughout the brain (PubMed:10024359, PubMed:10618149, PubMed:12451110, PubMed:17379638, Pu
   3710..3842    +  intron         chimeric intron: chimera between introns from human β-globin and immunoglobulin heavy chain genes
   3851..4439    +  misc_feature   WPRE: woodchuck hepatitis virus posttranscriptional regulatory element
   4443..4459    +  misc_feature   MCS (fragment): pUC18/19 multiple cloning site
   4472..4583    +  polyA_signal   bGH poly(A) signal: bovine growth hormone polyadenylation signal
   4679..4697    -  promoter       T3 promoter: promoter for bacteriophage T3 RNA polymerase
   4756..4830    +  CDS            HBB (fragment): HBB_PONPY - Experimental evidence at transcript level: Swiss-Prot protein existence level 2. Involved in oxygen transport from the lung to the various peripheral tissues. From Pongo pygmaeus (Bornean orangutan).
   4901..4956    +  polyA_signal   β-globin poly(A) signal: rabbit β-globin polyadenylation signal (Gil and Proudfoot, 1987)
   5341..5357    -  protein_bind   lac operator: The lac repressor binds to the lac operator to inhibit transcription in E. coli. This inhibition can be relieved by adding lactose or isopropyl-β-D-thiogalactopyranoside (IPTG). lac repressor encoded by lacI
   5365..5395    -  promoter       lac promoter: promoter for the E. coli lac operon
   5410..5431    -  protein_bind   CAP binding site: CAP binding activates transcription in the presence of cAMP. E. coli catabolite activator protein
   5444..5483    -  CDS            lacI (fragment): lac repressor; lacI; The lac repressor binds to the lac operator to inhibit transcription in E. coli. This inhibition can be relieved by adding lactose or isopropyl-β-D-thiogalactopyranoside (IPTG).
   5490..5512    +  promoter       SV40 promoter (fragment): SV40 enhancer and early promoter
   5536..5671    +  rep_origin     SV40 ori: SV40 origin of replication
   5691..5825    +  polyA_signal   SV40 poly(A) signal: SV40 polyadenylation signal
   5827..5881    -  CDS            lacI (fragment): lac repressor; lacI; The lac repressor binds to the lac operator to inhibit transcription in E. coli. This inhibition can be relieved by adding lactose or isopropyl-β-D-thiogalactopyranoside (IPTG).
   6064..6652    -  rep_origin     ori: high-copy-number ColE1/pMB1/pBR322/pUC origin of replication
   6823..7683    -  CDS            AmpR: β-lactamase; bla; confers resistance to ampicillin, carbenicillin, and related antibiotics
   7684..7788    -  promoter       AmpR promoter: bla
>Addgene plasmid #109132 | pCAG-eiC++-mRuby2-ST | addgene full sequence | sequence record 213569 | Addgene NGS Result
GGTCGACATTGATTATTGACTAGTTATTAATAGTAATCAATTACGGGGTCATTAGTTCATAGCCCATATA
TGGAGTTCCGCGTTACATAACTTACGGTAAATGGCCCGCCTGGCTGACCGCCCAACGACCCCCGCCCATT
GACGTCAATAATGACGTATGTTCCCATAGTAACGCCAATAGGGACTTTCCATTGACGTCAATGGGTGGAG
TATTTACGGTAAACTGCCCACTTGGCAGTACATCAAGTGTATCATATGCCAAGTACGCCCCCTATTGACG
TCAATGACGGTAAATGGCCCGCCTGGCATTATGCCCAGTACATGACCTTATGGGACTTTCCTACTTGGCA
GTACATCTACGTATTAGTCATCGCTATTACCATGGTCGAGGTGAGCCCCACGTTCTGCTTCACTCTCCCC
ATCTCCCCCCCCTCCCCACCCCCAATTTTGTATTTATTTATTTTTTAATTATTTTGTGCAGCGATGGGGG
CGGGGGGGGGGGGGGCGCGCGCCAGGGGGGGGGGGGGGGGGGGGGGGGGGGGGGGGGGCGGGGCGGAGAG
GTGCGGCGGCAGCCAATCAGAGCGGCGCGCTCCGAAAGTTTCCTTTTATGGCGAGGCGGCGGCGGCGGCG
GCCCTATAAAAAGCGAAGCGCGCGGCGGGCGGGAGTCGCTGCGCGCTGCCTTCGCCCCGTGCCCCGCTCC
GCCGCCGCCTCGCGCCGCCCGCCCCGGCTCTGACTGACCGCGTTACTCCCACAGGTGAGCGGGCGGGACG
GCCCTTCTCCTCCGGGCTGTAATTAGCGCTTGGTTTAATGACGGCTTGTTTCTTTTCTGTGGCTGCGTGA
AAGCCTTGAGGGGCTCCGGGAGGGCCCTTTGTGCGGGGGGAGCGGCTCGGGGGGTGCGTGCGTGTGTGTG
TGCGTGGGGAGCGCCGCGTGCGGCTCCGCGCTGCCCGGCGGCTGTGAGCGCTGCGGGCGCGGCGCGGGGC
TTTGTGCGCTCCGCAGTGTGCGCGAGGGGAGCGCGGCCGGGGGCGGTGCCCCGCGGTGCGGGGGGGGCTG
CGAGGGGAACAAAGGCTGCGTGCGGGGTGTGTGCGTGGGGGGGTGAGCAGGGGGTGTGGGCGCGTCGGTC
GGGCTGCAACCCCCCCTGCACCCCCCTCCCCGAGTTGCTGAGCACGGCCCGGCTTCGGGTGCGGGGCTCC
GTACGGGGCGTGGCGCGGGGCTCGCCGTGCCGGGCGGGGGGTGGCGGCAGGTGGGGGTGCCGGGCGGGGC
GGGGCCGCCTCGGGCCGGGGAGGGCTCGGGGGAGGGGCGCGGCGGCCCCCGGAGCGCCGGCGGCTGTCGA
GGCGCGGCGAGCCGCAGCCATTGCCTTTTATGGTAATCGTGCGAGAGGGCGCAGGGACTTCCTTTGTCCC
AAATCTGTGCGGAGCCGAAATCTGGGAGGCGCCGCCGCACCCCCTCTAGCGGGCGCGGGGCGAAGCGGTG
CGGCGCCGGCAGGAAGGAAATGGGCGGGGAGGGCCTTCGTGCGTCGCCGCGCCGCCGTCCCCTTCTCCCT
CTCCAGCCTCGGGGCTGTCCGCGGGGGGACGGCTGCCTTCGGGGGGGACGGGGCAGGGCGGGGTTCGGCT
TCTGGCGTGTGACCGGCGGCTCTAGAGCCTCTGCTAACCATGTTCATGCCTTCTTCTTTTTCCTACAGCT
CCTGGGCAACGTGCTGGTTATTGTGCTGTCTCATCATTTTGGCAAAGAATTCGGTACCCCACCACCATGG
ACTATGGCGGCGCTTTGTCTGCCGTCGGACTCTTCCAAACCTCATACACTCTTGAGAACAATGGTTCTGT
TATTTGCATCCCGAACAACGGCCAGTGCTTCTGCTTGGCTTGGCTTAAATCCAACGGAACAAATGCCGAG
AAGTTGGCTGCCAACATTCTGCAGTGGATTTCTTTTGCGCTTTCAGCGCTCTGCCTGATGTTCTACGGCT
ACCAGACCTGGAAGTCTACTTGCGGCTGGGAGAATATTTACGTGGCCACGATCCAGATGATCAAGTTCAT
CATCGAGTATTTCCATAGCTTTGACGAACCTGCGGTGATCTACTCATCCAACGGCAACAAGACCAGGTGG
CTTCGTTACGCGAGCTGGCTGCTGACCTGCCCTGTCATTCTTATCCACCTGAGCAACCTTACGGGTCTGG
CGAACGACTATAACAAGCGTACCATGGGTCTGCTGGTGTCAGATATCGGCACGATCGTGTGGGGCACCAC
GGCCGCGCTGTCCAAGGGATACGTCCGTGTCATTTTCTTCCTGATGGGCCTGTGCTACGGCATCTACACA
TTCTTCAACGCAGCCAAGGTCTACATTGAGGCGTACCACACCGTGCCGAAGGGCCGGTGTCGCCAGGTGG
TGACTGGCATGGCTTGGCTCTTCTTCGTATCATGGGGTATGTTCCCCATCCTGTTCATCCTCGGCCCCGA
GGGCTTCGGCGTCCTGAGCAGGTACGGCTCCAACGTCGGCCACACCATCATTGACCTGATGTCGAAGCAG
TGCTGGGGTCTGCTCGGCCACTACCTGCGCGTGCTGATCCACAGCCATATCCTCATCCACGGCGACATTC
GCAAGACCACCAAATTGAACATTGGTGGCACTGAGATTGAGGTCGAGACGCTGGTGGAGGACGAGGCCGA
GGCTGGCGCGGTCGCGGCCGCCAAGAGCAGGATCACCAGCGAGGGCGAGTACATCCCCCTGGACCAGATC
GACATCAACGTGGCGGCGGCACCGGTAATGGTGTCTAAGGGCGAAGAGCTGATCAAGGAAAATATGCGTA
TGAAGGTGGTCATGGAAGGTTCGGTCAACGGCCACCAATTCAAATGCACAGGTGAAGGAGAAGGCAATCC
GTACATGGGAACTCAAACCATGAGGATCAAAGTCATCGAGGGAGGACCCCTGCCATTTGCCTTTGACATT
CTTGCCACGTCGTTCATGTATGGCAGCCGTACTTTTATCAAGTACCCGAAAGGCATTCCTGATTTCTTTA
AACAGTCCTTTCCTGAGGGTTTTACTTGGGAAAGAGTTACGAGATACGAAGATGGTGGAGTCGTCACCGT
CATGCAGGACACCAGCCTTGAGGATGGCTGTCTCGTTTACCACGTCCAAGTCAGAGGGGTAAACTTTCCC
TCCAATGGTCCCGTGATGCAGAAGAAGACCAAGGGTTGGGAGCCTAATACAGAGATGATGTATCCAGCAG
ATGGTGGTCTGAGGGGATACACTCATATGGCACTGAAAGTTGATGGTGGTGGCCATCTGTCTTGCTCTTT
CGTAACAACTTACAGGTCAAAAAAGACCGTCGGGAACATCAAGATGCCCGGTATCCATGCCGTTGATCAC
CGCCTGGAAAGGTTAGAGGAAAGTGACAATGAAATGTTCGTAGTACAACGCGAACACGCAGTTGCCAAGT
TCGCCGGGCTTGGTGGTGGGATGGACGAGCTGTACAAGGCCCTAGAGCAGTCCCAGCCCATCCTCAACAC
CAAGGAGATGGCCCCGCAGAGCAAGCCTCCAGAGGAGCTGGAGATGAGCAGCATGCCCAGCCCCGTGGCC
CCTCTGCCCGCACGCACGGAGGGCGTCATCGACATGCGGAGCATGTCCAGCATTGACAGCTTCATCAGCT
GTGCCACGGACTTCCCTGAAGCCACCAGATTCTTCTGCTACGAGAACGAGGTGTAACTCGAGGCCGCAGG
TAAGTATCAAGGTTACAAGACAGGTTTAAGGAGACCAATAGAAACTGGGCTTGTCGAGACAGAGAAGACT
CTTGCGTTTCTGATAGGCACCTATTGGTCTTACTGACATCCACTTTGCCTTTCTCTCCACAGGTGTCGAC
AATCAACCTCTGGATTACAAAATTTGTGAAAGATTGACTGGTATTCTTAACTATGTTGCTCCTTTTACGC
TATGTGGATACGCTGCTTTAATGCCTTTGTATCATGCTATTGCTTCCCGTATGGCTTTCATTTTCTCCTC
CTTGTATAAATCCTGGTTGCTGTCTCTTTATGAGGAGTTGTGGCCCGTTGTCAGGCAACGTGGCGTGGTG
TGCACTGTGTTTGCTGACGCAACCCCCACTGGTTGGGGCATTGCCACCACCTGTCAGCTCCTTTCCGGGA
CTTTCGCTTTCCCCCTCCCTATTGCCACGGCGGAACTCATCGCCGCCTGCCTTGCCCGCTGCTGGACAGG
GGCTCGGCTGTTGGGCACTGACAATTCCGTGGTGTTGTCGGGGAAGCTGACGTCCTTTCCATGGCTGCTC
GCCTGTGTTGCCACCTGGATTCTGCGCGGGACGTCCTTCTGCTACGTCCCTTCGGCCCTCAATCCAGCGG
ACCTTCCTTCCCGCGGCCTGCTGCCGGCTCTGCGGCCTCTTCCGCGTCTTCGCCTTCGCCCTCAGACGAG
TCGGATCTCCCTTTGGGCCGCCTCCCCGCCTGGAATTCGAGCTCGGTACGATCAGCCTCGACTGTGCCTT
CTAGTTGCCAGCCATCTGTTGTTTGCCCCTCCCCCGTGCCTTCCTTGACCCTGGAAGGTGCCACTCCCAC
TGTCCTTTCCTAATAAAATGAGGAAATTGCATCGCATTGTCTGAGTAGGTGTCATTCTATTCTGGGGGGT
GGGGTGGGGCAGGACAGCAAGGGGGAGGATTGGGAAGACAATAGCCCAGCTTTTGTTCCCTTTAGTGAGG
GTTAATTGCGCGCTTGGCGTAATCATGGTCATAGCTGTTTCCTGTGTGAAATTGTTATCCGCTAATTCAC
TCCTCAGGTGCAGGCTGCCTATCAGAAGGTGGTGGCTGGTGTGGCCAATGCCCTGGCTCACAAATACCAC
TGAGATCTTTTTCCCTCTGCCAAAAATTATGGGGACATCATGAAGCCCCTTGAGCATCTGACTTCTGGCT
AATAAAGGAAATTTATTTTCATTGCAATAGTGTGTTGGAATTTTTTGTGTCTCTCACTCGGAAGGACATA
TGGGAGGGCAAATCATTTAAAACATCAGAATGAGTATTTGGTTTAGAGTTTGGCAACATATGCCCATATG
CTGGCTGCCATGAACAAAGGTTGGCTATAAAGAGGTCATCAGTATATGAAACAGCCCCCTGCTGTCCATT
CCTTATTCCATAGAAAAGCCTTGACTTGAGGTTAGATTTTTTTTATATTTTGTTTTGTGTTATTTTTTTC
TTTAACATCCCTAAAATTTTCCTTACATGTTTTACTAGCCAGATTTTTCCTCCTCTCCTGACTACTCCCA
GTCATAGCTGTCCCTCTTCTCTTATGGAGATCCCTCGACCTGCAGCCCAAGCTTGGCGTAATCATGGTCA
TAGCTGTTTCCTGTGTGAAATTGTTATCCGCTCACAATTCCACACAACATACGAGCCGGAAGCATAAAGT
GTAAAGCCTGGGGTGCCTAATGAGTGAGCTAACTCACATTAATTGCGTTGCGCTCACTGCCCGCTTTCCA
GTCGGGAAACCTGTCGTGCCAGCGGATCCGCATCTCAATTAGTCAGCAACCATAGTCCCGCCCCTAACTC
CGCCCATCCCGCCCCTAACTCCGCCCAGTTCCGCCCATTCTCCGCCCCATGGCTGACTAATTTTTTTTAT
TTATGCAGAGGCCGAGGCCGCCTCGGCCTCTGAGCTATTCCAGAAGTAGTGAGGAGGCTTTTTTGGAGGC
CTAGGCTTTTGCAAAAAGCTAACTTGTTTATTGCAGCTTATAATGGTTACAAATAAAGCAATAGCATCAC
AAATTTCACAAATAAAGCATTTTTTTCACTGCATTCTAGTTGTGGTTTGTCCAAACTCATCAATGTATCT
TATCATGTCTGGATCCGCTGCATTAATGAATCGGCCAACGCGCGGGGAGAGGCGGTTTGCGTATTGGGCG
CTCTTCCGCTTCCTCGCTCACTGACTCGCTGCGCTCGGTCGTTCGGCTGCGGCGAGCGGTATCAGCTCAC
TCAAAGGCGGTAATACGGTTATCCACAGAATCAGGGGATAACGCAGGAAAGAACATGTGAGCAAAAGGCC
AGCAAAAGGCCAGGAACCGTAAAAAGGCCGCGTTGCTGGCGTTTTTCCATAGGCTCCGCCCCCCTGACGA
GCATCACAAAAATCGACGCTCAAGTCAGAGGTGGCGAAACCCGACAGGACTATAAAGATACCAGGCGTTT
CCCCCTGGAAGCTCCCTCGTGCGCTCTCCTGTTCCGACCCTGCCGCTTACCGGATACCTGTCCGCCTTTC
TCCCTTCGGGAAGCGTGGCGCTTTCTCATAGCTCACGCTGTAGGTATCTCAGTTCGGTGTAGGTCGTTCG
CTCCAAGCTGGGCTGTGTGCACGAACCCCCCGTTCAGCCCGACCGCTGCGCCTTATCCGGTAACTATCGT
CTTGAGTCCAACCCGGTAAGACACGACTTATCGCCACTGGCAGCAGCCACTGGTAACAGGATTAGCAGAG
CGAGGTATGTAGGCGGTGCTACAGAGTTCTTGAAGTGGTGGCCTAACTACGGCTACACTAGAAGAACAGT
ATTTGGTATCTGCGCTCTGCTGAAGCCAGTTACCTTCGGAAAAAGAGTTGGTAGCTCTTGATCCGGCAAA
CAAACCACCGCTGGTAGCGGTGGTTTTTTTGTTTGCAAGCAGCAGATTACGCGCAGAAAAAAAGGATCTC
AAGAAGATCCTTTGATCTTTTCTACGGGGTCTGACGCTCAGTGGAACGAAAACTCACGTTAAGGGATTTT
GGTCATGAGATTATCAAAAAGGATCTTCACCTAGATCCTTTTAAATTAAAAATGAAGTTTTAAATCAATC
TAAAGTATATATGAGTAAACTTGGTCTGACAGTTACCAATGCTTAATCAGTGAGGCACCTATCTCAGCGA
TCTGTCTATTTCGTTCATCCATAGTTGCCTGACTCCCCGTCGTGTAGATAACTACGATACGGGAGGGCTT
ACCATCTGGCCCCAGTGCTGCAATGATACCGCGAGACCCACGCTCACCGGCTCCAGATTTATCAGCAATA
AACCAGCCAGCCGGAAGGGCCGAGCGCAGAAGTGGTCCTGCAACTTTATCCGCCTCCATCCAGTCTATTA
ATTGTTGCCGGGAAGCTAGAGTAAGTAGTTCGCCAGTTAATAGTTTGCGCAACGTTGTTGCCATTGCTAC
AGGCATCGTGGTGTCACGCTCGTCGTTTGGTATGGCTTCATTCAGCTCCGGTTCCCAACGATCAAGGCGA
GTTACATGATCCCCCATGTTGTGCAAAAAAGCGGTTAGCTCCTTCGGTCCTCCGATCGTTGTCAGAAGTA
AGTTGGCCGCAGTGTTATCACTCATGGTTATGGCAGCACTGCATAATTCTCTTACTGTCATGCCATCCGT
AAGATGCTTTTCTGTGACTGGTGAGTACTCAACCAAGTCATTCTGAGAATAGTGTATGCGGCGACCGAGT
TGCTCTTGCCCGGCGTCAATACGGGATAATACCGCGCCACATAGCAGAACTTTAAAAGTGCTCATCATTG
GAAAACGTTCTTCGGGGCGAAAACTCTCAAGGATCTTACCGCTGTTGAGATCCAGTTCGATGTAACCCAC
TCGTGCACCCAACTGATCTTCAGCATCTTTTACTTTCACCAGCGTTTCTGGGTGAGCAAAAACAGGAAGG
CAAAATGCCGCAAAAAAGGGAATAAGGGCGACACGGAAATGTTGAATACTCATACTCTTCCTTTTTCAAT
ATTATTGAAGCATTTATCAGGGTTATTGTCTCATGAGCGGATACATATTTGAATGTATTTAGAAAAATAA
ACAAATAGGGGTTCCGCGCACATTTCCCCGAAAAGTGCCACCTG
