>Addgene plasmid #109132 | pCAG-eiC++-mRuby2-ST | depositor partial sequence | sequence record 211243 | pCAG-eiC++-mRuby2-ST sequence 1950 bps
ATGGACTATGGCGGCGCTTTGTCTGCCGTCGGACTCTTCCAAACCTCATACACTCTTGAGAACAATGGTT
CTGTTATTTGCATCCCGAACAACGGCCAGTGCTTCTGCTTGGCTTGGCTTAAATCCAACGGAACAAATGC
CGAGAAGTTGGCTGCCAACATTCTGCAGTGGATTTCTTTTGCGCTTTCAGCGCTCTGCCTGATGTTCTAC
GGCTACCAGACCTGGAAGTCTACTTGCGGCTGGGAGAATATTTACGTGGCCACGATCCAGATGATCAAGT
TCATCATCGAGTATTTCCATAGCTTTGACGAACCTGCGGTGATCTACTCATCCAACGGCAACAAGACCAG
GTGGCTTCGTTACGCGAGCTGGCTGCTGACCTGCCCTGTCATTCTTATCCACCTGAGCAACCTTACGGGT
CTGGCGAACGACTATAACAAGCGTACCATGGGTCTGCTGGTGTCAGATATCGGCACGATCGTGTGGGGCA
CCACGGCCGCGCTGTCCAAGGGATACGTCCGTGTCATTTTCTTCCTGATGGGCCTGTGCTACGGCATCTA
CACATTCTTCAACGCAGCCAAGGTCTACATTGAGGCGTACCACACCGTGCCGAAGGGCCGGTGTCGCCAG
GTGGTGACTGGCATGGCTTGGCTCTTCTTCGTATCATGGGGTATGTTCCCCATCCTGTTCATCCTCGGCC
CCGAGGGCTTCGGCGTCCTGAGCAGGTACGGCTCCAACGTCGGCCACACCATCATTGACCTGATGTCGAA
GCAGTGCTGGGGTCTGCTCGGCCACTACCTGCGCGTGCTGATCCACAGCCATATCCTCATCCACGGCGAC
ATTCGCAAGACCACCAAATTGAACATTGGTGGCACTGAGATTGAGGTCGAGACGCTGGTGGAGGACGAGG
CCGAGGCTGGCGCGGTCGCGGCCGCCAAGAGCAGGATCACCAGCGAGGGCGAGTACATCCCCCTGGACCA
GATCGACATCAACGTGGCGGCGGCACCGGTAATGGTGTCTAAGGGCGAAGAGCTGATCAAGGAAAATATG
CGTATGAAGGTGGTCATGGAAGGTTCGGTCAACGGCCACCAATTCAAATGCACAGGTGAAGGAGAAGGCA
ATCCGTACATGGGAACTCAAACCATGAGGATCAAAGTCATCGAGGGAGGACCCCTGCCATTTGCCTTTGA
CATTCTTGCCACGTCGTTCATGTATGGCAGCCGTACTTTTATCAAGTACCCGAAAGGCATTCCTGATTTC
TTTAAACAGTCCTTTCCTGAGGGTTTTACTTGGGAAAGAGTTACGAGATACGAAGATGGTGGAGTCGTCA
CCGTCATGCAGGACACCAGCCTTGAGGATGGCTGTCTCGTTTACCACGTCCAAGTCAGAGGGGTAAACTT
TCCCTCCAATGGTCCCGTGATGCAGAAGAAGACCAAGGGTTGGGAGCCTAATACAGAGATGATGTATCCA
GCAGATGGTGGTCTGAGGGGATACACTCATATGGCACTGAAAGTTGATGGTGGTGGCCATCTGTCTTGCT
CTTTCGTAACAACTTACAGGTCAAAAAAGACCGTCGGGAACATCAAGATGCCCGGTATCCATGCCGTTGA
TCACCGCCTGGAAAGGTTAGAGGAAAGTGACAATGAAATGTTCGTAGTACAACGCGAACACGCAGTTGCC
AAGTTCGCCGGGCTTGGTGGTGGGATGGACGAGCTGTACAAGGCCCTAGAGCAGTCCCAGCCCATCCTCA
ACACCAAGGAGATGGCCCCGCAGAGCAAGCCTCCAGAGGAGCTGGAGATGAGCAGCATGCCCAGCCCCGT
GGCCCCTCTGCCCGCACGCACGGAGGGCGTCATCGACATGCGGAGCATGTCCAGCATTGACAGCTTCATC
AGCTGTGCCACGGACTTCCCTGAAGCCACCAGATTCTTCTGCTACGAGAACGAGGTGTAA
